>Addgene plasmid #8621 | pMT1002 | addgene partial sequence | sequence record 17295 | 8621 with Barnase-R (TCAGCCAGTCGCTTGAGTAA)
CNCNATCTGAGCTGAGTATAGTTATATCCGCTTCACGCCATGTTCGTCCGCTTTTGCCCGGGAGTTTGCC
TTCCCTGTTTGAGAAGATGTCTCCGCCGATGCTTTTCCCCGGAGCGACGTCTGCAAGGTTCCCTTTTGAT
GCCACCCAGCCGAGGGCTTGTGCTTCTGATTTTGTAATGTAATTATCAGGTAGCTTATGATATGTCTGAA
GATAATCCGCAACCCCGTCAAACGTGTTGATAACCTGTGCGGCTTTTGTCACAGGGGTAAACAGTAACGG
TAAGAGTGCCAGTGCAATAGTGCTTTGTTTCACTTTATTTTCTCCACGGATCCATACAACCTCCTTAGTA
CATGCAACCATTATCACCGCCAGAGGTAAAATAGTCAACACGCACGGTGTTAGATATTTATCCCTTGCGG
TGATAGATTTAACGTATGAGCACAAAAAAGAAACCATTAACACAAGAGCAGCTTGAGGACGCACGTCGCC
TTAAAGCAATTTATGAAAAAAAGAAAAATGAACTTGGCTTATCCCAGGAATCTGTCGCAGACAAGATGGG
GATGGGGCAGTCAGGCGTTGGTGCTTTATTTAATGGCATCAATGCATTAAATGCTTATAACGCCGCATTG
CTTACAAAAATTCTCAANGTTAGCGTTGAAGAATTTAGCCCTTCAATCGCCAGAGAAATCTACGAGATGT
