[The description below was written by a language model from this plasmid's Addgene catalogue record.]
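Description:
pMT1002 is a high-copy bacterial expression plasmid built on a partial pUC19 backbone (about 1.8 kb) and designed for production of barnase, the extracellular ribonuclease of Bacillus amyloliquefaciens, in E. coli. It is maintained under ampicillin selection. The roughly 1.9 kb insert sits between retained EcoRI and HindIII sites and carries both barnase and its specific intracellular inhibitor barstar. Co-expression of barstar is what makes the plasmid tolerable to the host, since it neutralises any ribonuclease activity inside the cell.

Expression is thermally regulated by phage lambda control elements. One part of the insert carries a temperature-sensitive lambda repressor gene (listed as CI157) in reverse orientation with its own promoter, and the divergent PR promoter drives barnase in the forward direction. This is followed by the barnase and barstar genes, taken as the BamHI-to-HindIII segment used in the related plasmids pMT413 and pMT416. According to the depositor's notes, the repressor also governs plasmid copy number, so both copy number and barnase output are minimal at 30 °C and high at 37 °C. The construct is a derivative of pTN441 in which two HindIII sites within the repressor gene were removed by silent mutations, presumably leaving the HindIII cloning site more usable. The record describes the N-terminal fusion only as "as pMT416" without specifying it further. The plasmid shares its vector with pMT416, and it is reported to give higher barnase yields than pMT413 or pMT416. No feature table was supplied, so element positions rest on the depositor's comments alone.
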