Addgene plasmid #8621: pMT1002
Depositing lab: Robert Hartley. Depositing organization: National Institute of Diabetes & Digestive & Kidney Diseases (NIDDK). Publication: Barstar inhibits extracellular ribonucleases of Streptomyces and allows their production from recombinant genes. Hartley RW, Both V, Hebert EJ, Homerova D, Jucovic M, Nazarov V, Rybajlak I and Sevcik J. Protein Peptide Letters 1996 3:225-231.
Backbone
  Vector backbone: partial pUC19
  Backbone size w/o insert (bp): 1829
  Vector type: Bacterial Expression
Growth in bacteria
  Bacterial resistance: Ampicillin, 100 μg/mL
  Growth temperature: 37°C
  Growth strain: DH5alpha
  Copy number: High Copy
Gene/Insert
  Gene/Insert name: barnase, barstar
  Species: Bacillus amyloliquefaciens
  Insert size (bp): 1860
  Mutation: CI157 lambda repressor gene has two HindIII sitesd removed by silent mutations.
  GenBank ID: M14442
  Tag / fusion protein: as pMT416 (N terminal on insert)
  Cloning method: Restriction Enzyme; 5′ cloning site EcoR1 (not destroyed); 3′ cloning site HindIII (not destroyed)
  Sequencing primers: 5′ na
Terms and licenses: Academic/Nonprofit Terms; Industry Terms: Not Available to Industry
Depositor comments: Barnase production plasmid. The vector is the same as that of pMT416. Provides higher yields of barnase than pMT413 or pMT416. This is pTN441 [Okorokov, A.L., Hartley, R.W. and Panov, A,L, Protein Express. and Purif. 5, 547-552 (1994) ] with two HindIII sites in the CI157 gene removed by silent mutations. 900-86: The temperature sensitive repressor gene(CI157) from lambda phage, followed(3') by its own promoter and, in the forward direction, the PR promoter for barnase. Two silent mutations in this gene have removed HindIII sites. 901-1872:barnase & barstar genes as in pMT413 & pMT416 from BamH1 site to HindIII site. The copy number is also controlled by the lambda repressor, so that both copy number and barnase production are minimal at 30^o and high at 37^o.
How to cite: pMT1002 was a gift from Robert Hartley (Addgene plasmid # 8621 ; http://n2t.net/addgene:8621 ; RRID:Addgene_8621)
